>Addgene plasmid #236991 | NanoLuc-CCDC6 Vector | addgene full sequence | sequence record 486857 | Addgene NGS Result
TTGACGCAAATGGGCGGTAGGCGTGTACGGTGGGAGGTCTATATAAGCAGAGCTGGTTTAGTGAACCGTC
AGATCACTAGAAGCTTTATTGCGGTAGTTTATCACAGTTAAATTGCTAACGCAGTCAGTGCTTCTGACAC
AACAGTCTCGAACTTAAGCTGCAGAAGTTGGTCGTGAGGCACTGGGCAGGTAAGTATCAAGGTTACAAGA
CAGGTTTAAGGAGACCAATAGAAACTGGGCTTGTCGAGACAGAGAAGACTCTTGCGTTTCTGATAGGCAC
CTATTGGTCTTACTGACATCCACTTTGCCTTTCTCTCCACAGGTGTCCACTCCCAGTTCAATTACAGCTC
TTAAGGCTAGAGTATTAATACGACTCACTATAGGGCTAGCGCTCACCATGGTCTTCACACTCGAAGATTT
CGTTGGGGACTGGCGACAGACAGCCGGCTACAACCTGGACCAAGTCCTTGAACAGGGAGGTGTGTCCAGT
TTGTTTCAGAATCTCGGGGTGTCCGTAACTCCGATCCAAAGGATTGTCCTGAGCGGTGAAAATGGGCTGA
AGATCGACATCCATGTCATCATCCCGTATGAAGGTCTGAGCGGCGACCAAATGGGCCAGATCGAAAAAAT
TTTTAAGGTGGTGTACCCTGTGGATGATCATCACTTTAAGGTGATCCTGCACTATGGCACACTGGTAATC
GACGGGGTTACGCCGAACATGATCGACTATTTCGGACGGCCGTATGAAGGCATCGCCGTGTTCGACGGCA
AAAAGATCACTGTAACAGGGACCCTGTGGAACGGCAACAAAATTATCGACGAGCGCCTGATCAACCCCGA
CGGCTCCCTGCTGTTCCGAGTAACCATCAACGGAGTGACCGGCTGGCGGCTGTGCGAACGCATTCTGGCG
GGCTCGAGCGGCGCGATCGCC
[1422 nt withheld, positions 932-2353]
GTTTAAACGAATTCGGGCTCGGTACCCGGGGATCCTCTAGAGTCGACCTGCAGGCATGCAAGCTGATCCG
GCTGCTAACAAAGCCCGAAAGGAAGCTGAGTTGGCTGCTGCCACCGCTGAGCAATAACTAGCATAACCCC
TTGGGGCGGCCGCTTCGAGCAGACATGATAAGATACATTGATGAGTTTGGACAAACCACAACTAGAATGC
AGTGAAAAAAATGCTTTATTTGTGAAATTTGTGATGCTATTGCTTTATTTGTAACCATTATAAGCTGCAA
TAAACAAGTTAACAACAACAATTGCATTCATTTTATGTTTCAGGTTCAGGGGGAGATGTGGGAGGTTTTT
TTAAGCAAGTAAAACCTCTACAAATGTGGTAAAATCGAATTTTAACAAAATATTAACGCTTACAATTTCC
TGATGCGGTATTTTCTCCTTACGCATCTGTGCGGTATTTCACACCGCATACGCGGATCTGCGCAGCACCA
TGGCCTGAAATAACCTCTGAAAGAGGAACTTGGTTAGGTACCTTCTGAGGCGGAAAGAACCAGCTGTGGA
ATGTGTGTCAGTTAGGGTGTGGAAAGTCCCCAGGCTCCCCAGCAGGCAGAAGTATGCAAAGCATGCATCT
CAATTAGTCAGCAACCAGGTGTGGAAAGTCCCCAGGCTCCCCAGCAGGCAGAAGTATGCAAAGCATGCAT
CTCAATTAGTCAGCAACCATAGTCCCGCCCCTAACTCCGCCCATCCCGCCCCTAACTCCGCCCAGTTCCG
CCCATTCTCCGCCCCATGGCTGACTAATTTTTTTTATTTATGCAGAGGCCGAGGCCGCCTCGGCCTCTGA
GCTATTCCAGAAGTAGTGAGGAGGCTTTTTTGGAGGCCTAGGCTTTTGCAAAAAGCTTAATTAACTGTTG
ACAATTAATCATCGGCATAGTATATCGGCATAGTATAATACGACAAGGTGAGGAACTAAACCCAGGAGGC
AGATCATGATTGAACAAGATGGATTGCACGCAGGTTCTCCGGCCGCTTGGGTGGAGAGGCTATTCGGCTA
TGACTGGGCACAACAGACAATCGGCTGCTCTGATGCCGCCGTGTTCCGGCTGTCAGCGCAGGGGCGCCCG
GTTCTTTTTGTCAAGACCGACCTGTCCGGTGCCCTGAATGAACTGCAGGACGAGGCAGCGCGGCTATCGT
GGCTGGCCACGACGGGCGTTCCTTGCGCAGCTGTGCTCGACGTTGTCACTGAAGCGGGAAGGGACTGGCT
GCTATTGGGCGAAGTGCCGGGGCAGGATCTCCTGTCATCTCACCTTGCTCCTGCCGAGAAAGTATCCATC
ATGGCTGATGCAATGCGGCGGCTGCATACGCTTGATCCGGCTACCTGCCCATTCGACCACCAAGCGAAAC
ATCGCATCGAGCGAGCACGTACTCGGATGGAAGCCGGTCTTGTCGATCAGGATGATCTGGACGAAGAGCA
TCAGGGGCTCGCGCCAGCCGAACTGTTCGCCAGGCTCAAGGCGCGCATGCCCGACGGCGAGGATCTCGTC
GTGACCCATGGCGATGCCTGCTTGCCGAATATCATGGTGGAAAATGGCCGCTTTTCTGGATTCATCGACT
GTGGCCGGCTGGGTGTGGCGGACCGCTATCAGGACATAGCGTTGGCTACCCGTGATATTGCTGAAGAGCT
TGGCGGCGAATGGGCTGACCGCTTCCTCGTGCTTTACGGTATCGCCGCTCCCGATTCGCAGCGCATCGCC
TTCTATCGCCTTCTTGACGAGTTCTTCTGAGCGGGACTCTGGGGTTCGAAATGACCGACCAAGCGACGCC
CAACCTGCCATCACGATGGCCGCAATAAAATATCTTTATTTTCATTACATCTGTGTGTTGGTTTTTTGTG
TGAATCGATAGCGATAAGGATCCTCTTTGCGCTTGCGTTTTCCCTTGTCCAGATAGCCCAGTAGCTGACA
TTCATCCGGGGTCAGCACCGTTTCTGCGGACTGGCTTTCTACCCGGTATCAGCTCACTCAAAGGCGGTAA
TACGGTTATCCACAGAATCAGGGGATAACGCAGGAAAGAACATGTGAGCAAAAGGCCAGCAAAAGGCCAG
GAACCGTAAAAAGGCCGCGTTGCTGGCGTTTTTCCATAGGCTCCGCCCCCCTGACGAGCATCACAAAAAT
CGACGCTCAAGTCAGAGGTGGCGAAACCCGACAGGACTATAAAGATACCAGGCGTTTCCCCCTGGAAGCT
CCCTCGTGCGCTCTCCTGTTCCGACCCTGCCGCTTACCGGATACCTGTCCGCCTTTCTCCCTTCGGGAAG
CGTGGCGCTTTCTCATAGCTCACGCTGTAGGTATCTCAGTTCGGTGTAGGTCGTTCGCTCCAAGCTGGGC
TGTGTGCACGAACCCCCCGTTCAGCCCGACCGCTGCGCCTTATCCGGTAACTATCGTCTTGAGTCCAACC
CGGTAAGACACGACTTATCGCCACTGGCAGCAGCCACTGGTAACAGGATTAGCAGAGCGAGGTATGTAGG
CGGTGCTACAGAGTTCTTGAAGTGGTGGCCTAACTACGGCTACACTAGAAGGACAGTATTTGGTATCTGC
GCTCTGCTGAAGCCAGTTACCTTCGGAAAAAGAGTTGGTAGCTCTTGATCCGGCAAACAAACCACCGCTG
GTAGCGGTGGTTTTTTTGTTTGCAAGCAGCAGATTACGCGCAGAAAAAAAGGAT
Features (pLannotate 1.2.2; 18 found; start..end, strand, type, name):
      3..54      +  promoter       CMVd2 promoter: truncated human cytomegalovirus (CMV) immediate early promoter that yields moderately reduced expression relative to the full-length promoter
    190..322     +  intron         chimeric intron: chimera between introns from human β-globin and immunoglobulin heavy chain genes
    366..384     +  promoter       T7 promoter: promoter for bacteriophage T7 RNA polymerase
    398..910     +  CDS            Nluc: NanoLuc® luciferase human codon-optimized
    932..2353    +  CDS            CCDC6 (sequence withheld): CCDC6_HUMAN - Also known as D10S170, TST1. Experimental evidence at protein level: Swiss-Prot protein existence level 1. From Homo sapiens (Human).
   2362..2417    +  misc_feature   MCS: pUC18/19 multiple cloning site
   2424..2473    +  CDS            SET1 (fragment): solubility-enhancement tag derived from T7 phage gene 10B
   2481..2500    +  terminator     T7 terminator (fragment): transcription terminator for bacteriophage T7 RNA polymerase
   2522..2643    -  polyA_signal   SV40 poly(A) signal: SV40 polyadenylation signal
   2666..2734    -  CDS            large T antigen (fragment): large T antigen from SV40 (simian virus 40)
   2739..2771    +  rep_origin     M13 ori (fragment): M13 bacteriophage origin of replication; arrow indicates direction of (+) strand synthesis
   2772..2823    -  misc_feature   bom (fragment): basis of mobility region from pBR322
   2888..3245    +  promoter       SV40 promoter: SV40 enhancer and early promoter
   3260..3307    +  promoter       EM7 promoter: synthetic bacterial promoter&nbsp
   3339..4130    +  CDS            neo: KKA2_KLEPN - Also known as kan, nptII. Experimental evidence at protein level: Swiss-Prot protein existence level 1. Resistance to kanamycin, neomycin, paromomycin, ribostamycin, butirosin and gentamicin B. From Klebsiella pneumoniae.
   4197..4245    +  polyA_signal   poly(A) signal: synthetic polyadenylation signal
   4266..4355    -  CDS            tnpA (fragment): TN5P_ECOLX - Also known as tnp. Experimental evidence at protein level: Swiss-Prot protein existence level 1. Mediates transposition of transposon Tn5 by a 'cut and paste' mechanism. First, the monomeric transposase binds the 19 bp inverted DNA repeats flanking the transposon. Then, dimerization of the DNA- bound transposase creates a synaptic DNA complex. After nicking of the first DNA strand, excision of the transposon proceeds through a series of intermediates. The transposase then mediates the insertion of the transposon at a new site by strand transfer. The activity of the wild- type tran
   4484..5067    -  rep_origin     ori: high-copy-number ColE1/pMB1/pBR322/pUC origin of replication
