>Addgene plasmid #236991 | NanoLuc-CCDC6 Vector Sequencing Result | analyzer sequence | sequence record 472461
[329 nt withheld, positions 1-329]
GGCGATCGCGCCGCTCGAGCCCGCCAGAATGCGTTCGCACAGCCGCCAGCCGGTCACTCCGTTGATGGTT
ACTCGGAACAGCAGGGAGCCGTCGGGGTTGATCAGGCGCTCGTCGATAATTTTGTTGCCGTTCCACAGGG
TCCCTGTTACAGTGATCTTTTTGCCGTCGAACACGGCGATGCCTTCATACGGCCGTCCGAAATAGTCGAT
CATGTTCGGCGTAACCCCGTCGATTACCAGTGTGCCATAGTGCAGGATCACCTTAAAGTGATGATCATCC
ACAGGGTACACCACCTTAAAAATTTTTTCGATCTGGCCCATTTGGTCGCCGCTCAGACCTTCATACGGGA
TGATGACATGGATGTCGATCTTCAGCCCATTTTCACCGCTCAGGACAATCCTTTGGATCGGAGTTACGGA
CACCCCGAGATTCTGAAACAAACTGGACACACCTCCCTGTTCAAGGACTTGGTCCAGGTTGTAGCCGGCT
GTCTGTCGCCAGTCCCCAACGAAATCTTCGAGTGTGAAGACCATGGTGAGCGCTAGCCCTATAGTGAGTC
GTATTAATACTCTAGCCTTAAGAGCTGTAATTGAACTGGGAGTGGACACCTGTGGAGAGAAAGGCAAAGT
GGATGTCAGTAAGACCAATAGGTGCCTATCAGAAACGCAAGAGTCTTCTCTGTCTCGACAAGCCCAGTTT
CTATTGGTCTCCTTAAACCTGTCTTGTAACCTTGATACTTACCTGCCCAGTGCCTCACGACCAACTTCTG
CAGCTTAAGTTCGAGACTGTTGTGTCAGAAGCACTGACTGCGTTAGCAATTTAACTGTGATAAACTACCG
CAATAAAGCTTCTAGTGATCTGACGGTTCACTAAACCAGCTCTGCTTATATAGACCTCCCACCGTACACG
CCTACCGCCCATTTGCGTCAACGGGGCGGGGTTATTACGACATTTTGGAAAGTCCCGTTGATTTTGGTGC
CAAAACAAACTCCCATTGACGTCAATGGGGTGGAGACTTGGAAATCCCCGTGAGTCAAACCGCTATCCAC
GCCCATTGGTGTACTGCCAAAACCGCATCACCATGGTAATAGCGATGACTAATACGTAGATGTACTGCCA
AGTAGGAAAGTCCCGTAAGGTCATGTACTGGGCATAATGCCAGGCGGGCCATTTACCGTCATTGACGTCA
ATAGGGGGCGGACTTGGCATATGATACACTTGATGTACTGCCAAGTGGGCAGTTTACCGTAAATACTCCA
CCCATTGACGTCAATGGAAAGTCCCTATTGGCGTTACTATGGGAACATACGTCATTATTGACGTCAATGG
GCGGGGGTCGTTGGGCGGTCAGCCAGGCGGGCCATTTACCGTAAGTTATGTAACGCGGAACTCCATATAT
GGGCTATGAACTAATGACCCCGTAATTGATTACTATTAATAACTAGTCAATAATCAATGCCAACATGGCG
GTCATATTGGACATGAGCCAATATAAATGTACATATTATGATATAGATACAACGTATGCAATGGCCAATA
GCCAATATTGATTTATGCTATATAACCAATGAATAATATGGCTAATGGCCAATATTGAAGATCTCGATCC
TCTACGCCGGACGCATCGTGGCCGGAGTACTGCGGTTTATCTCGATGGCTACGAGGGCAGACAGTAAGTG
GATTTACCATAATCCCTTAATTGTACGCACCGCTAAAACGCGTTCAGCGCGATCACGGCAGCAGACAGGT
AAAAATGGCAACAAACCACCCGAAAAACTGCCGCAATCGCGCCTGATAAATTTTAACCGTATGAATACCT
ATGCAACCAGAGGGTACAGGCCACATTACCCCCACTTAATCCACTGAAGCTGCCATTTTTCATGGTTTCA
CCATCCCAGCGAAGGGCCATCCAGCGTGCGTTCCTGTATTTCCGGACTATAAAAGGATCTAGGTGAAGAT
CCTTTTTGATAATCTCATGACCAAAATCCCTTAACGTGAGTTTTCGTTCCACTGAGCGTCAGACCCCGTA
GAAAAGATCAAAGGATCTTCTTGAAATCCTTTTTTTCTGCGCGTAATCTGCTGCTTGCAAACAAAAAAAC
CACCGCTACCAGCGGTGGTTTGTTTGCCGGATCAAGAGCTACCAACTCTTTTTCCGAAGGTAACTGGCTT
CAGCAGAGCGCAGATACCAAATACTGTCCTTCTAGTGTAGCCGTAGTTAGGCCACCACTTCAAGAACTCT
GTAGCACCGCCTACATACCTCGCTCTGCTAATCCTGTTACCAGTGGCTGCTGCCAGTGGCGATAAGTCGT
GTCTTACCGGGTTGGACTCAAGACGATAGTTACCGGATAAGGCGCAGCGGTCGGGCTGAACGGGGGGTTC
GTGCACACAGCCCAGCTTGGAGCGAACGACCTACACCGAACTGAGATACCTACAGCGTGAGCTATGAGAA
AGCGCCACGCTTCCCGAAGGGAGAAAGGCGGACAGGTATCCGGTAAGCGGCAGGGTCGGAACAGGAGAGC
GCACGAGGGAGCTTCCAGGGGGAAACGCCTGGTATCTTTATAGTCCTGTCGGGTTTCGCCACCTCTGACT
TGAGCGTCGATTTTTGTGATGCTCGTCAGGGGGGCGGAGCCTATGGAAAAACGCCAGCAACGCGGCCTTT
TTACGGTTCCTGGCCTTTTGCTGGCCTTTTGCTCACATGTTCTTTCCTGCGTTATCCCCTGATTCTGTGG
ATAACCGTATTACCGCCTTTGAGTGAGCTGATACCGGGTAGAAAGCCAGTCCGCAGAAACGGTGCTGACC
CCGGATGAATGTCAGCTACTGGGCTATCTGGACAAGGGAAAACGCAAGCGCAAAGAGGATCCTTATCGCT
ATCGATTCACACAAAAAACCAACACACAGATGTAATGAAAATAAAGATATTTTATTGCGGCCATCGTGAT
GGCAGGTTGGGCGTCGCTTGGTCGGTCATTTCGAACCCCAGAGTCCCGCTCAGAAGAACTCGTCAAGAAG
GCGATAGAAGGCGATGCGCTGCGAATCGGGAGCGGCGATACCGTAAAGCACGAGGAAGCGGTCAGCCCAT
TCGCCGCCAAGCTCTTCAGCAATATCACGGGTAGCCAACGCTATGTCCTGATAGCGGTCCGCCACACCCA
GCCGGCCACAGTCGATGAATCCAGAAAAGCGGCCATTTTCCACCATGATATTCGGCAAGCAGGCATCGCC
ATGGGTCACGACGAGATCCTCGCCGTCGGGCATGCGCGCCTTGAGCCTGGCGAACAGTTCGGCTGGCGCG
AGCCCCTGATGCTCTTCGTCCAGATCATCCTGATCGACAAGACCGGCTTCCATCCGAGTACGTGCTCGCT
CGATGCGATGTTTCGCTTGGTGGTCGAATGGGCAGGTAGCCGGATCAAGCGTATGCAGCCGCCGCATTGC
ATCAGCCATGATGGATACTTTCTCGGCAGGAGCAAGGTGAGATGACAGGAGATCCTGCCCCGGCACTTCG
CCCAATAGCAGCCAGTCCCTTCCCGCTTCAGTGACAACGTCGAGCACAGCTGCGCAAGGAACGCCCGTCG
TGGCCAGCCACGATAGCCGCGCTGCCTCGTCCTGCAGTTCATTCAGGGCACCGGACAGGTCGGTCTTGAC
AAAAAGAACCGGGCGCCCCTGCGCTGACAGCCGGAACACGGCGGCATCAGAGCAGCCGATTGTCTGTTGT
GCCCAGTCATAGCCGAATAGCCTCTCCACCCAAGCGGCCGGAGAACCTGCGTGCAATCCATCTTGTTCAA
TCATGATCTGCCTCCTGGGTTTAGTTCCTCACCTTGTCGTATTATACTATGCCGATATACTATGCCGATG
ATTAATTGTCAACAGTTAATTAAGCTTTTTGCAAAAGCCTAGGCCTCCAAAAAAGCCTCCTCACTACTTC
TGGAATAGCTCAGAGGCCGAGGCGGCCTCGGCCTCTGCATAAATAAAAAAAATTAGTCAGCCATGGGGCG
GAGAATGGGCGGAACTGGGCGGAGTTAGGGGCGGGATGGGCGGAGTTAGGGGCGGGACTATGGTTGCTGA
CTAATTGAGATGCATGCTTTGCATACTTCTGCCTGCTGGGGAGCCTGGGGACTTTCCACACCTGGTTGCT
GACTAATTGAGATGCATGCTTTGCATACTTCTGCCTGCTGGGGAGCCTGGGGACTTTCCACACCCTAACT
GACACACATTCCACAGCTGGTTCTTTCCGCCTCAGAAGGTACCTAACCAAGTTCCTCTTTCAGAGGTTAT
TTCAGGCCATGGTGCTGCGCAGATCCGCGTATGCGGTGTGAAATACCGCACAGATGCGTAAGGAGAAAAT
ACCGCATCAGGAAATTGTAAGCGTTAATATTTTGTTAAAATTCGATTTTACCACATTTGTAGAGGTTTTA
CTTGCTTAAAAAAACCTCCCACATCTCCCCCTGAACCTGAAACATAAAATGAATGCAATTGTTGTTGTTA
ACTTGTTTATTGCAGCTTATAATGGTTACAAATAAAGCAATAGCATCACAAATTTCACAAATAAAGCATT
TTTTTCACTGCATTCTAGTTGTGGTTTGTCCAAACTCATCAATGTATCTTATCATGTCTGCTCGAAGCGG
CCGCCCCAAGGGGTTATGCTAGTTATTGCTCAGCGGTGGCAGCAGCCAACTCAGCTTCCTTTCGGGCTTT
GTTAGCAGCCGGATCAGCTTGCATGCCTGCAGGTCGACTCTAGAGGATCCCCGGGTACCGAGCCCGAATT
CGTTTAAAC
[1093 nt withheld, positions 5099-6191]
Features (pLannotate 1.2.2; 20 found; start..end, strand, type, name):
    351..863     -  CDS            Nluc: NanoLuc® luciferase human codon-optimized
    877..895     -  promoter       T7 promoter: promoter for bacteriophage T7 RNA polymerase
    939..1071    -  intron         chimeric intron: chimera between introns from human β-globin and immunoglobulin heavy chain genes
   1210..1409    -  promoter       CMV promoter: human cytomegalovirus (CMV) immediate early promoter
   1411..1788    -  enhancer       CMV enhancer: human cytomegalovirus immediate early enhancer
   1981..2264    -  misc_feature   cer region: ColE1-derived recombination site that helps to maintain plasmids as monomers
   2380..2968    +  rep_origin     ori: high-copy-number ColE1/pMB1/pBR322/pUC origin of replication
   3097..3186    +  CDS            tnpA (fragment): TN5P_ECOLX - Also known as tnp. Experimental evidence at protein level: Swiss-Prot protein existence level 1. Mediates transposition of transposon Tn5 by a 'cut and paste' mechanism. First, the monomeric transposase binds the 19 bp inverted DNA repeats flanking the transposon. Then, dimerization of the DNA- bound transposase creates a synaptic DNA complex. After nicking of the first DNA strand, excision of the transposon proceeds through a series of intermediates. The transposase then mediates the insertion of the transposon at a new site by strand transfer. The activity of the wild- type tran
   3207..3255    -  polyA_signal   poly(A) signal: synthetic polyadenylation signal
   3322..4113    -  CDS            neo: KKA2_KLEPN - Also known as kan, nptII. Experimental evidence at protein level: Swiss-Prot protein existence level 1. Resistance to kanamycin, neomycin, paromomycin, ribostamycin, butirosin and gentamicin B. From Klebsiella pneumoniae.
   4145..4192    -  promoter       EM7 promoter: synthetic bacterial promoter&nbsp
   4207..4564    -  promoter       SV40 promoter: SV40 enhancer and early promoter
   4629..4680    +  misc_feature   bom (fragment): basis of mobility region from pBR322
   4681..4713    -  rep_origin     M13 ori (fragment): M13 bacteriophage origin of replication; arrow indicates direction of (+) strand synthesis
   4718..4786    +  CDS            large T antigen (fragment): large T antigen from SV40 (simian virus 40)
   4809..4930    +  polyA_signal   SV40 poly(A) signal: SV40 polyadenylation signal
   4952..4971    -  terminator     T7 terminator (fragment): transcription terminator for bacteriophage T7 RNA polymerase
   4979..5028    -  CDS            SET1 (fragment): solubility-enhancement tag derived from T7 phage gene 10B
   5035..5090    -  misc_feature   MCS: pUC18/19 multiple cloning site
   5099..329     -  CDS            CCDC6 (across the origin) (sequence withheld): CCDC6_HUMAN - Also known as D10S170, TST1. Experimental evidence at protein level: Swiss-Prot protein existence level 1. From Homo sapiens (Human).
