[The description below was written by a language model from this plasmid's Addgene catalogue record and pLannotate feature annotations shown in this document.]
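Description:
NanoLuc-CCDC6 Vector is a mammalian expression plasmid built on the pFN31K Nluc CMV-neo Flexi backbone, designed to produce human CCDC6 (wild type, no recorded mutation) fused at its N terminus to NanoLuc luciferase. In the annotated sequence the human cytomegalovirus immediate-early enhancer and promoter drive transcription through a chimeric β-globin/immunoglobulin intron, which generally improves mRNA processing and expression. A T7 promoter sits just upstream of the coding region and would also allow in vitro transcription. The human codon-optimized Nluc open reading frame is followed after a short linker by the CCDC6 coding sequence, and the transcript ends at an SV40 polyadenylation signal. Short matches to a pUC-type multiple cloning site, a T7 terminator and a T7 gene 10B tag downstream of the insert look like backbone remnants rather than functional parts of the fusion.

The plasmid replicates in E. coli from a high-copy ColE1/pUC-type origin, and a cer site is present to help keep the plasmid monomeric. A single neo (nptII) gene serves both hosts. The bacterial EM7 promoter provides kanamycin resistance, while the SV40 enhancer/early promoter and a synthetic poly(A) signal give G418 selection in mammalian cells for stable lines.

Two sequence records accompany the entry. The 6,191 nt record shows the full CMV enhancer/promoter and the cer region. The 5,067 nt record has the same parts in the same arrangement but retains only a short CMV promoter fragment and lacks the enhancer and cer, so it appears to be incomplete across that region. The record gives no purpose beyond expressing the fusion protein. Luciferase fusions of this kind are commonly used for luminescence-based detection or as energy donors in proximity (BRET-type) assays.
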