Addgene plasmid #236991: NanoLuc-CCDC6 Vector
Purpose: Express NanoLuc(R)-CCDC6 Fusion Protein in Mammalian Cells under a CMV promoter
Depositing lab: Promega Corporation.
Backbone
  Vector backbone: pFN31K Nluc CMV-neo Flexi(R) Vector
  Vector type: Mammalian Expression
  Selectable markers: Neomycin (select with G418)
Growth in bacteria
  Bacterial resistance: Kanamycin, 50 μg/mL
  Growth temperature: 37°C
  Growth strain: DH5alpha
  Copy number: High Copy
Gene/Insert
  Gene/Insert name: CCDC6
  Species: H. sapiens (human)
  Mutation: None
  Entrez Gene: CCDC6 (a.k.a. D10S170, H4, PTC, PTC1, TPC, TST1)
  Promoter: CMV
  Tag / fusion protein: NanoLuc (R) (N terminal on backbone)
  Cloning method: Other
Terms and licenses: Academic/Nonprofit Terms; Industry Terms
How to cite: NanoLuc-CCDC6 Vector was a gift from Promega Corporation (Addgene plasmid # 236991 ; http://n2t.net/addgene:236991 ; RRID:Addgene_236991)
